>Addgene plasmid #128342 | pFB-U6-Chrna7-gRNA-hSyn-mCherry-WPRE-SV40pA | addgene full sequence | sequence record 250827 | Addgene NGS Result
CCTGCAGGCAGCTGCGCGCTCGCTCGCTCACTGAGGCCGCCCGGGCAAAGCCCGGGCGTCGGGCGACCTT
TGGTCGCCCGGCCTCAGTGAGCGAGCGAGCGCGCAGAGAGGGAGTGGCCAACTCCATCACTAGGGGTTCC
TGCGGCCGCACGCGTCCCCTTCACCGAGGGCCTATTTCCCATGATTCCTTCATATTTGCATATACGATAC
AAGGCTGTTAGAGAGATAATTGGAATTAATTTGACTGTAAACACAAAGATATTAGTACAAAATACGTGAC
GTAGAAAGTAATAATTTCTTGGGTAGTTTGCAGTTTTAAAATTATGTTTTAAAATGGACTATCATATGCT
TACCGTAACTTGAAAGTATTTCGATTTCTTGGCTTTATATATCTTGTGGAAAGGACGAAACGGTGAGCGG
CTGCGAGTCGTGTTTTAGAGCTAGAAATAGCAAGTTAAAATAAGGCTAGTCCGTTATCAACTTGAAAAAG
TGGCACCGAGTCGGTGCTTTTTTACTAGTTCTAGACTGCAGAGGGCCCTGCGTATGAGTGCAAGTGGGTT
TTAGGACCAGGATGAGGCGGGGTGGGGGTGCCTACCTGACGACCGACCCCGACCCACTGGACAAGCACCC
AACCCCCATTCCCCAAATTGCGCATCCCCTATCAGAGAGGGGGAGGGGAAACAGGATGCGGCGAGGCGCG
TGCGCACTGCCAGCTTCAGCACCGCGGACAGTGCCTTCGCCCCCGCCTGGCGGCGCGCGCCACCGCCGCC
TCAGCACTGAAGGCGCGCTGACGTCACTCGCCGGTCCCCCGCAAACTCCCCTTCCCGGCCACCTTGGTCG
CGTCCGCGCCGCCGCCGGCCCAGCCGGACCGCACCACGCGAGGCGCGAGATAGGGGGGCACGGGCGCGAC
CATCTGCGCTGCGGCGCCGGCGACTCAGCGCTGCCTCAGTCTGCGGTGGGCAGCGGAGGAGTCGTGTCGT
GCCTGAGAGCGCAGTCGAATTCAAGCTGCTAGCTAGTACCGGTTCGAACAGGTAAGCGCCCCTAAAATCC
CTTTGGGCACAATGTGTCCTGAGGGGAGAGGCAGCGACCTGTAGATGGGACGGGGGCACTAACCCTCAGG
TTTGGGGCTTCTGAATGTGAGTATCGCCATGTAAGCCCAGTATTTGGCCAATCTCAGAAAGCTCCTGGTC
CCTGGAGGGATGGAGAGAGAAAAACAAACAGCTCCTGGAGCAGGGAGAGTGCTGGCCTCTTGCTCTCCGG
CTCCCTCTGTTGCCCTCTGGTTTCTCCCCAGGTTGAATTCGATATCGGATCCGCCACCATGGTGAGCAAG
GGCGAGGAGGATAACATGGCCATCATCAAGGAGTTCATGCGCTTCAAGGTGCACATGGAGGGCTCCGTGA
ACGGCCACGAGTTCGAGATCGAGGGCGAGGGCGAGGGCCGCCCCTACGAGGGCACCCAGACCGCCAAGCT
GAAGGTGACCAAGGGTGGCCCCCTGCCCTTCGCCTGGGACATCCTGTCCCCTCAGTTCATGTACGGCTCC
AAGGCCTACGTGAAGCACCCCGCCGACATCCCCGACTACTTGAAGCTGTCCTTCCCCGAGGGCTTCAAGT
GGGAGCGCGTGATGAACTTCGAGGACGGCGGCGTGGTGACCGTGACCCAGGACTCCTCCCTGCAGGACGG
CGAGTTCATCTACAAGGTGAAGCTGCGCGGCACCAACTTCCCCTCCGACGGCCCCGTAATGCAGAAGAAG
ACCATGGGCTGGGAGGCCTCCTCCGAGCGGATGTACCCCGAGGACGGCGCCCTGAAGGGCGAGATCAAGC
AGAGGCTGAAGCTGAAGGACGGCGGCCACTACGACGCTGAGGTCAAGACCACCTACAAGGCCAAGAAGCC
CGTGCAGCTGCCCGGCGCCTACAACGTCAACATCAAGTTGGACATCACCTCCCACAACGAGGACTACACC
ATCGTGGAACAGTACGAACGCGCCGAGGGCCGCCACTCCACCGGCGGCATGGACGAGCTGTACAAGTAAC
TCGAGAATCAACCTCTGGATTACAAAATTTGTGAAAGATTGACTGGTATTCTTAACTATGTTGCTCCTTT
TACGCTATGTGGATACGCTGCTTTAATGCCTTTGTATCATGCTATTGCTTCCCGTATGGCTTTCATTTTC
TCCTCCTTGTATAAATCCTGGTTGCTGTCTCTTTATGAGGAGTTGTGGCCCGTTGTCAGGCAACGTGGCG
TGGTGTGCACTGTGTTTGCTGACGCAACCCCCACTGGTTGGGGCATTGCCACCACCTGTCAGCTCCTTTC
CGGGACTTTCGCTTTCCCCCTCCCTATTGCCACGGCGGAACTCATCGCCGCCTGCCTTGCCCGCTGCTGG
ACAGGGGCTCGGCTGTTGGGCACTGACAATTCCGTGGTGTTGTCGGGGAAGCTGACGTCCTTTCCATGGC
TGCTCGCCTGTGTTGCCACCTGGATTCTGCGCGGGACGTCCTTCTGCTACGTCCCTTCGGCCCTCAATCC
AGCGGACCTTCCTTCCCGCGGCCTGCTGCCGGCTCTGCGGCCTCTTCCGCGTCTTCGCCTCCGCCCTCAG
ACGAGTCGGATCTCCCTTTGGGCCGCCTCCCCGCGGTACCCAATTCGCCCTATAGTGAGTCGTATTACGC
GCGCAGCGGCCGACCATGGCCCAACTTGTTTATTGCAGCTTATAATGGTTACAAATAAAGCAATAGCATC
ACAAATTTCACAAATAAAGCATTTTTTTCACTGCATTCTAGTTGTGGTTTGTCCAAACTCATCAATGTAT
CTTATCATGTCTGGATCTCCGGACACGTGCGGACCGAGCGGCCGCAGGAACCCCTAGTGATGGAGTTGGC
CACTCCCTCTCTGCGCGCTCGCTCGCTCACTGAGGCCGCCCGGGCTTTGCCCGGGCGGCCTCAGTGAGCG
AGCGAGCGCGCAGCTGCCTGCAGGCATGCAAGCTGTAGCCAACCACTAGAACTATAGCTAGAGTCCTGGG
CGAACAAACGATGCTCGCCTTCCAGAAAACCGAGSATGCVAACGGTGAAGGGGACGCGTGCGGCCGCAGG
AACCCCTAGTGATGGAGTTGGCCACTCCCTCTCTGCGCGCTCGCTCGCTCACTGAGGCCGGGCGACCAAA
GGTCGCCCGACGCCCGGGCTTTGCCCGGGCGGCCTCAGTGAGCGAGCGAGCGCGCAGCTGCCTGCAGGTC
TGAGACAATAACCCTGATAAATGCTTCAATAATGTAAGCTCTAGGAGATCCGAACCAGATAAGTGAAATC
TAGTTCCAAACTATTTTGTCATTTTTAATTTTCGTATTAGCTTACGACGCTACACCCAGTTCCCATCTAT
TTTGTCACTCTTCCCTAAATAATCCTTAAAAACTCCATTTCCACCCCTCCCAGTTCCCAACTATTTTGTC
CGCCCACAGCGGGGCATTTTTCTTCCTGTTATGTTTTTAATCAAACATCCTGCCAACTCCATGTGACAAA
CCGTCATCTTCGGCTACTTTTTCTCTGTCACAGAATGAAAATTTTTCTGTCATCTCTTCGTTATTAATGT
TTGTAATTGACTGAATATCAACGCTTATTTGCAGCCTGAATGGCGAATGGG
[124 nt withheld, positions 3622-3745]
C
[91 nt withheld, positions 3747-3837]
A
[49 nt withheld, positions 3839-3887]
CCTTTGACGTTGGAGTCCACGTTCTT
[37 nt withheld, positions 3914-3950]
ACCCTATCTCGGTCTATTCTTTTGATTTATAAGGGATTTTGCCGATTTCGGCCTATTGGTTAAAAAATGA
GCTGATTTAACAAAAATTTAACGCGAATTTTAACAAAATATTAACGCTTACAATTTAGGTGGCACTTTTC
GGGGAAATGTGCGCGGAACCCCTATTTGTTTATTTTTCTAAATACATTCAAATATGTATCCGCTCATGAG
ACAATAACCCTGATAAATGCTTCAATAATATTGAAAAAGGAAGAGTATGAGTATTCAACATTTCCGTGTC
GCCCTTATTCCCTTTTTTGCGGCATTTTGCCTTCCTGTTTTTGCTCACCCAGAAACGCTGGTGAAAGTAA
AAGATGCTGAAGATCAGTTGGGTGCACGAGTGGGTTACATCGAACTGGATCTCAACAGCGGTAAGATCCT
TGAGAGTTTTCGCCCCGAAGAACGTTTTCCAATGATGAGCACTTTTAAAGTTCTGCTATGTGGCGCGGTA
TTATCCCGTATTGACGCCGGGCAAGAGCAACTCGGTCGCCGCATACACTATTCTCAGAATGACTTGGTTG
AGTACTCACCAGTCACAGAAAAGCATCTTACGGATGGCATGACAGTAAGAGAATTATGCAGTGCTGCCAT
AACCATGAGTGATAACACTGCGGCCAACTTACTTCTGACAACGATCGGAGGACCGAAGGAGCTAACCGCT
TTTTTGCACAACATGGGGGATCATGTAACTCGCCTTGATCGTTGGGAACCGGAGCTGAATGAAGCCATAC
CAAACGACGAGCGTGACACCACGATGCCTGTAGCAATGGCAACAACGTTGCGCAAACTATTAACTGGCGA
ACTACTTACTCTAGCTTCCCGGCAACAATTAATAGACTGGATGGAGGCGGATAAAGTTGCAGGACCACTT
CTGCGCTCGGCCCTTCCGGCTGGCTGGTTTATTGCTGATAAATCTGGAGCCGGTGAGCGTGGGTCTCGCG
GTATCATTGCAGCACTGGGGCCAGATGGTAAGCCCTCCCGTATCGTAGTTATCTACACGACGGGGAGTCA
GGCAACTATGGATGAACGAAATAGACAGATCGCTGAGATAGGTGCCTCACTGATTAAGCATTGGTAACTG
TCAGACCAAGTTTACTCATATATACTTTAGATTGATTTAAAACTTCATTTTTAATTTAAAAGGATCTAGG
TGAAGATCCTTTTTGATAATCTCATGACCAAAATCCCTTAACGTGAGTTTTCGTTCCACTGAGCGTCAGA
CCCCGTAGAAAAGATCAAAGGATCTTCTTGAGATCCTTTTTTTCTGCGCGTAATCTGCTGCTTGCAAACA
AAAAAACCACCGCTACCAGCGGTGGTTTGTTTGCCGGATCAAGAGCTACCAACTCTTTTTCCGAAGGTAA
CTGGCTTCAGCAGAGCGCAGATACCAAATACTGTTCTTCTAGTGTAGCCGTAGTTAGGCCACCACTTCAA
GAACTCTGTAGCACCGCCTACATACCTCGCTCTGCTAATCCTGTTACCAGTGGCTGCTGCCAGTGGCGAT
AAGTCGTGTCTTACCGGGTTGGACTCAAGACGATAGTTACCGGATAAGGCGCAGCGGTCGGGCTGAACGG
GGGGTTCGTGCACACAGCCCAGCTTGGAGCGAACGACCTACACCGAACTGAGATACCTACAGCGTGAGCT
ATGAGAAAGCGCCACGCTTCCCGAAGGGAGAAAGGCGGACAGGTATCCGGTAAGCGGCAGGGTCGGAACA
GGAGAGCGCACGAGGGAGCTTCCAGGGGGAAACGCCTGGTATCTTTATAGTCCTGTCGGGTTTCGCCACC
TCTGACTTGAGCGTCGATTTTTGTGATGCTCGTCAGGGGGGCGGAGCCTATGGAAAAACGCCAGCAACGC
GGCCTTTTTACGGTTCCTGGCCTTTTGCTGGCCTTTTGCTCACATGTTCTTTCCTGCGTTATCCCCTGAT
TCTGTGGATAACCGTATTACCGCCTTTGAGTGAGCTGATACCGCTCGCCGCAGCCGAACGACCGAGCGCA
GCGAGTCAGTGAGCGAGGAAGCGGAAGAGCGCCTGATGCGGTATTTTCTCCTTACGCATCTGTGCGGTAT
TTCACACCGCATAGACCAGCCGCGTAACCTGGCAAAATCGGTTACGGTTGAGTAATAAATGGATGCCCTG
CGTAAGCGGGTGTGGGCGGACAATAAAGTCTTAAACTGAACAAAATAGATCTAAACTATGACAATAAAGT
CTTAAACTAGACAGAATAGTTGTAAACTGAAATCAGTCCAGTTATGCTGTGAAAAAGCATACTGGACTTT
TGTTATGGCTAAAGCAAACTCTTCATTTTCTGAAGTGCAAATTGCCCGTCGTATTAAAGAGGGGCGTGGC
CAAGGGCATGGTAAAGACTATATTCGCGGCGTTGTGACAATTTACCGAACAACTCCGCGGCCGGGAAGCC
GATCTCGGCTTGAACGAATTGTTAGGTGGCGGTACTTGGGTCGATATCAAAGTGCATCACTTCTTCCCGT
ATGCCCAACTTTGTATAGAGAGCCACTGCGGGATCGTCACCGTAATCTGCTTGCACGTAGATCACATAAG
CACCAAGCGCGTTGGCCTCATGCTTGAGGAGATTGATGAGCGCGGTGGCAATGCCCTGCCTCCGGTGCTC
GCCGGAGACTGCGAGATCATAGATATAGATCTCACTACGCGGCTGCTCAAACTTGGGCAGAACGTAAGCC
GCGAGAGCGCCAACAACCGCTTCTTGGTCGAAGGCAGCAAGCGCGATGAATGTCTTACTACGGAGCAAGT
TCCCGAGGTAATCGGAGTCCGGCTGATGTTGGGAGTAGGTGGCTACGTCTCCGAACTCACGACCGAAAAG
ATCAAGAGCAGCCCGCATGGATTTGACTTGGTCAGGGCCGAGCCTACATGTGCGAATGATGCCCATACTT
GAGCCACCTAACTTTGTTTTAGGGCGACTGCCCTGCTGCGTAACATCGTTGCTGCTCCATAACATCAAAC
ATCGACCCACGGCGTAACGCGCTTGCTGCTTGGATGCCCGAGGCATAGACTGTACAAAAAAACAGTCATA
ACAAGCCATGAAAACCGCCACTGCGCCGTTACCACCGCTGCGTTCGGTCAAGGTTCTGGACCAGTTGCGT
GAGCGCATACGCTACTTGCATTACAGTTTACGAACCGAACAGGCTTATGTCAACTGGGTTCGTGCCTTCA
TCCGTTTCCACGGTGTGCGTCACCCGGCAACCTTGGGCAGCAGCGAAGTCGAGGCATTTCTGTCCTGGCT
GGCGAACGAGCGCAAGGTTTCGGTCTCCACGCATCGTCAGGCATTGGCGGCCTTGCTGTTCTTCTACGGC
AAGGTGCTGTGCACGGATCTGCCCTGGCTTCAGGAGATCGGAAGACCTCGGCCGTCGCGGCGCTTGCCGG
TGGTGCTGACCCCGGATGAAGTGGTTCGCATCCTCGGTTTTCTGGAAGGCGAGCATCGTTTGTTCGCCCA
GGACTCTAGCTATAGTTCTAGTGGTTGGCTACAGCTTGCATG
Features (pLannotate 1.2.2; 24 found; start..end, strand, type, name):
      1..141     -  repeat_region  AAV2 ITR: inverted terminal repeat of adeno-associated virus serotype 2 inverted
    166..406     +  promoter       U6 promoter: RNA polymerase III promoter for human U6 snRNA
    432..507     +  misc_RNA       gRNA scaffold: guide RNA scaffold for the Streptococcus pyogenes CRISPR/Cas9 system
    547..994     +  promoter       hSyn promoter: human synapsin I promoter; confers neuron-specific expression (Kügler et al., 2003)
   1319..2026    +  CDS            mCherry: mCherry is a basic (constitutively fluorescent) red fluorescent protein published in 2004, derived from Discosoma sp.. It is reported to be a very rapidly-maturing monomer with low acid sensitivity.
   2036..2624    +  misc_feature   WPRE: woodchuck hepatitis virus posttranscriptional regulatory element
   2639..2657    -  promoter       T7 promoter: promoter for bacteriophage T7 RNA polymerase
   2683..2817    +  polyA_signal   SV40 poly(A) signal: SV40 polyadenylation signal
   2881..2915    -  repeat_region  AAV2 ITR (fragment): inverted terminal repeat of adeno-associated virus serotype 2 inverted
   2926..2953    -  repeat_region  AAV2 ITR (fragment): inverted terminal repeat of adeno-associated virus serotype 2 inverted
   2957..2974    +  misc_feature   MCS (fragment): pUC18/19 multiple cloning site
   3078..3218    +  repeat_region  AAV2 ITR: inverted terminal repeat of adeno-associated virus serotype 2 inverted
   3221..3253    +  promoter       AmpR promoter (fragment): bla
   3273..3438    -  mobile_element Tn7L: mini-Tn7 element (left end of the Tn7 transposon) Tn7
   3601..3617    +  CDS            lacZα (fragment): LacZα fragment of β-galactosidase; lacZ fragment
   3622..4076    +  rep_origin     f1 ori (sequence partly withheld): f1 bacteriophage origin of replication; arrow indicates direction of (+) strand synthesis
   4102..4206    +  promoter       AmpR promoter: bla
   4207..5067    +  CDS            AmpR: β-lactamase; bla; confers resistance to ampicillin, carbenicillin, and related antibiotics
   5238..5826    +  rep_origin     ori: high-copy-number ColE1/pMB1/pBR322/pUC origin of replication
   6012..6063    -  misc_feature   bom (fragment): basis of mobility region from pBR322
   6131..6355    -  mobile_element Tn7R: mini-Tn7 element (right end of the Tn7 transposon) Tn7
   6422..6955    -  CDS            GmR: gentamycin acetyltransferase; aacC1; confers resistance to gentamycin
   7125..7153    -  promoter       Pc promoter: intI1 (promoter lies within the coding sequence); class 1 integron promoter
   7131..7478    -  CDS            YPR2_ECOLX (fragment): Protein predicted: Swiss-Prot protein existence level 4. From Escherichia coli.
