[The description below was written by a language model from this plasmid's Addgene catalogue record and pLannotate feature annotations shown in this document.]
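Description:
pFB-U6-Chrna7-gRNA-hSyn-mCherry-WPRE-SV40pA is an AAV transfer plasmid carrying a CRISPR guide RNA against mouse Chrna7, the gene for the α7 nicotinic acetylcholine receptor subunit, together with a neuronal fluorescent marker. Between AAV2 inverted terminal repeats, which direct replication and packaging of the intervening DNA into AAV particles, sit two expression units. A human U6 RNA polymerase III promoter drives the Chrna7 targeting sequence fused to the Streptococcus pyogenes Cas9 guide scaffold. Downstream, the human synapsin I promoter drives mCherry in neurons, with a WPRE to enhance transcript stability and expression and an SV40 polyadenylation signal to terminate the message. No Cas9 coding sequence is annotated, so the nuclease must be provided separately. mCherry serves to identify transduced cells.

The catalogue lists MLM3636 as the backbone, a guide expression vector from which the U6-gRNA unit (with its BsmBI cloning site) presumably derives. The sequenced 7.5 kb plasmid, however, has the hallmarks of a pFastBac-type donor, consistent with the "pFB" name. Tn7L and Tn7R mini-transposon ends flank the AAV cassette and a gentamicin resistance gene, an arrangement that allows transposition into a baculovirus bacmid, for example for insect-cell AAV production, although the record does not state this use. Additional ITR fragments are also annotated near the 3′ end of the cassette. The plasmid is propagated in E. coli through a high-copy ColE1/pUC origin with ampicillin selection, and an f1 origin is also present. Its stated purpose is to generate loss-of-function indels, and the associated publication concerns gene editing vectors for studying nicotinic receptors in cholinergic transmission.
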