Addgene plasmid #128342: pFB-U6-Chrna7-gRNA-hSyn-mCherry-WPRE-SV40pA
Purpose: pAAV encoding gRNA sequence for loss-of-function indels
Depositing lab: Ryan Drenan. Depositing organization: Northwestern University. Publication: Gene editing vectors for studying nicotinic acetylcholine receptors in cholinergic transmission. Peng C, Yan Y, Kim VJ, Engle SE, Berry JN, McIntosh JM, Neve RL, Drenan RM. Eur J Neurosci. 2018 May 19. doi: 10.1111/ejn.13957. PubMed 29779223.
Backbone
  Vector backbone: MLM3636
  Backbone manufacturer: Keith Joung (Addgene plasmid #43860)
  Vector type: Mammalian Expression, CRISPR
Growth in bacteria
  Bacterial resistance: Ampicillin, 100 μg/mL
  Growth temperature: 37°C
  Growth strain: DH5alpha
  Copy number: Unknown
Gene/Insert
  Gene/Insert name: Chrna7
  gRNA/shRNA sequence: GGTGAGCGGCTGCGAGTCGT
  Species: M. musculus (mouse)
  Entrez Gene: Chrna7 (a.k.a. Acra7, alpha7, nAchR)
  Cloning method: Restriction Enzyme; 5′ cloning site BsmBI (unknown if destroyed); 3′ cloning site Unknown (unknown if destroyed)
Terms and licenses: Academic/Nonprofit Terms; Industry Terms: Not Available to Industry
How to cite: pFB-U6-Chrna7-gRNA-hSyn-mCherry-WPRE-SV40pA was a gift from Ryan Drenan (Addgene plasmid # 128342 ; http://n2t.net/addgene:128342 ; RRID:Addgene_128342)
